Addgene plasmid #198773: pJR032
Purpose: Stabilized step function Opsins ChR2 variant
Depositing lab: Paul Sternberg. Depositing organization: California Institute of Technology. Publication: A cGAL-UAS bipartite expression toolkit for Caenorhabditis elegans sensory neurons. Nava S, Palma W, Wan X, Oh JY, Gharib S, Wang H, Revanna JS, Tan M, Zhang M, Liu J, Chen CH, Lee JS, Perry B, Sternberg PW. Proc Natl Acad Sci U S A. 2023 Dec 19;120(51):e2221680120. doi: 10.1073/pnas.2221680120. Epub 2023 Dec 14. PubMed 38096407.
Backbone
  Vector backbone: pPD117.01
  Backbone manufacturer: Fire Lab C. elegans Vector Kit
  Vector type: Worm Expression
Growth in bacteria
  Bacterial resistance: Ampicillin, 100 μg/mL
  Growth temperature: 37°C
  Growth strain: DH5alpha
  Copy number: High Copy
Gene/Insert
  Gene/Insert name: 15xUAS::hChR2 (C128S, D156A)-EYFP::let-858 3'UTR
  Species: C. elegans (nematode)
  Insert size (bp): 2132
  Cloning method: Gibson Cloning; 5′ cloning site Unknown (unknown if destroyed); 3′ cloning site Unknown (unknown if destroyed)
  Sequencing primers: 5′ NA
Terms and licenses: Academic/Nonprofit Terms; Industry Terms: Not Available to Industry
How to cite: pJR032 was a gift from Paul Sternberg (Addgene plasmid # 198773 ; http://n2t.net/addgene:198773 ; RRID:Addgene_198773)
