[The description below was written by a language model from this plasmid's Addgene catalogue record and pLannotate feature annotations shown in this document.]
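Description:
pJR032 is a C. elegans expression plasmid built on the pPD117.01 backbone from the Fire Lab vector kit. It serves as an effector (responder) construct for the cGAL-UAS bipartite expression system. It is propagated in E. coli as a high-copy plasmid from a ColE1/pUC-type origin and selected with ampicillin through the bla gene and its own promoter. Remnants of the pUC lac region (a lacI fragment, CAP site, lac promoter and operator) and a multiple-cloning-site fragment are also annotated; these are backbone carryover.

The payload is catalogued as 15xUAS::hChR2(C128S, D156A)-EYFP::let-858 3'UTR. The feature table shows three consecutive 5X UAS blocks, giving fifteen Gal4-binding sites upstream of the coding region. A channelrhodopsin-2 open reading frame follows and is joined at its C-terminus to EYFP. The annotation tool labelled the opsin as the H134R variant, but this is probably a nearest-match assignment. The catalogue entry specifies the C128S/D156A double mutant, known as a stabilized step-function opsin. In this variant a brief pulse of blue light produces a long-lasting open state, so depolarization persists without continuous illumination. The let-858 3'UTR named in the insert and any minimal promoter between the UAS array and the coding sequence are not annotated in the table, and the record does not identify such a promoter.

Transcription depends on a Gal4-derived cGAL driver supplied from a separate transgene. Opsin expression is therefore confined to the cells where that driver is active, such as defined sensory neurons. EYFP fluorescence reports where the opsin is expressed and localized, and the construct supports cell-specific optogenetic activation in worms.
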