Features (pLannotate 1.2.2; 13 found; start..end, strand, type, name):
     36..130     +  protein_bind   5X UAS: five tandem copies of the "ScaI site" 17-mer CGGAGTACTGTCCTCCG, an upstream activating sequence (UAS) that efficiently binds yeast Gal4 (Webster et al., 1988; Pfeiffer et al., 2010) GAL4
    169..263     +  protein_bind   5X UAS: five tandem copies of the "ScaI site" 17-mer CGGAGTACTGTCCTCCG, an upstream activating sequence (UAS) that efficiently binds yeast Gal4 (Webster et al., 1988; Pfeiffer et al., 2010) GAL4
    302..396     +  protein_bind   5X UAS: five tandem copies of the "ScaI site" 17-mer CGGAGTACTGTCCTCCG, an upstream activating sequence (UAS) that efficiently binds yeast Gal4 (Webster et al., 1988; Pfeiffer et al., 2010) GAL4
    719..736     -  misc_feature   MCS (fragment): pUC18/19 multiple cloning site
    838..1764    +  CDS            ChR2(H134R): H134R mutant of an N-terminal fragment of channelrhodopsin-2 from the alga Chlamydomonas reinhardtii (Nagel et al., 2005) blue light-activated cation channel
   1780..2499    +  CDS            EYFP: enhanced YFP mammalian codon-optimized
   3030..3134    +  promoter       AmpR promoter: bla
   3135..3995    +  CDS            AmpR: β-lactamase; bla; confers resistance to ampicillin, carbenicillin, and related antibiotics
   4166..4754    +  rep_origin     ori: high-copy-number ColE1/pMB1/pBR322/pUC origin of replication
   4937..5029    +  CDS            lacI (fragment): lac repressor; lacI; The lac repressor binds to the lac operator to inhibit transcription in E. coli. This inhibition can be relieved by adding lactose or isopropyl-β-D-thiogalactopyranoside (IPTG).
   5042..5063    +  protein_bind   CAP binding site: CAP binding activates transcription in the presence of cAMP. E. coli catabolite activator protein
   5078..5108    +  promoter       lac promoter: promoter for the E. coli lac operon
   5116..5132    +  protein_bind   lac operator: The lac repressor binds to the lac operator to inhibit transcription in E. coli. This inhibition can be relieved by adding lactose or isopropyl-β-D-thiogalactopyranoside (IPTG). lac repressor encoded by lacI
>Addgene plasmid #198773 | pJR032 | depositor full sequence | sequence record 385080 | pJR032 sequence 5285 bps
AAGCTTGCTAGCCCATGATTACGCCAAGCTACGGGCGGAGTACTGTCCTCCGAGCGGAGTACTGTCCTCC
GAGCGGAGTACTGTCCTCCGAGCGGAGTACTGTCCTCCGAGCGGAGTACTGTCCTCCGAGCGGAGACTCC
CTAGCCCATGATTACGCCAAGCTACGGGCGGAGTACTGTCCTCCGAGCGGAGTACTGTCCTCCGAGCGGA
GTACTGTCCTCCGAGCGGAGTACTGTCCTCCGAGCGGAGTACTGTCCTCCGAGCGGAGACTCCCTAGCCC
ATGATTACGCCAAGCTACGGGCGGAGTACTGTCCTCCGAGCGGAGTACTGTCCTCCGAGCGGAGTACTGT
CCTCCGAGCGGAGTACTGTCCTCCGAGCGGAGTACTGTCCTCCGAGCGGAGACTCCCTAGGGGCGGCCGC
ACTGACTGGGCCGGCCAAAAATGCATAAGGTTTTGCTGGCACTGTTCTTTATCTTTCTGGCACCAGCATC
CGCACTGGCAGTCTCCGAACCGGCCTGCAGGTCGATTTTTTGCAAATTACGAGCGTTGTAGGGGGCGGAG
CGATAGGTCCTATAGGTTTTGGTATATCATCATTCATTCATTCATTGGTACATTCATTTACCCACCTTCC
TCTTTCTGAGCTTCTCTGGAGTTCTGTGCTTCCTTTTTCCCTTATCTTTATACTGTAATTTTTAACTTTC
AGGCATTGATTGGCGCGCCTCTAGAGGATCCCCGGGATTGGCCAAAGGACCCAAAGGTATGTTTCGAATG
ATACTAACATAACATAGAACATTTTCAGGAGGACCCTTGGCTAGCGTCGACGGTACCGGTAGAAAAAATG
GACTATGGCGGCGCTTTGTCTGCCGTCGGACGCGAACTTTTGTTCGTTACTAATCCTGTGGTGGTGAACG
GGTCCGTCCTGGTCCCTGAGGATCAATGTTACTGTGCCGGATGGATTGAATCTCGCGGCACGAACGGCGC
TCAGACCGCGTCAAATGTCCTGCAGTGGCTTGCAGCAGGATTCAGCATTTTGCTGCTGATGTTCTATGCC
TACCAAACCTGGAAATCTACATGCGGCTGGGAGGAGATCTATGTGTGCGCCATTGAAATGGTTAAGGTGA
TTCTCGAGTTCTTTTTTGAGTTTAAGAATCCCTCTATGCTCTACCTTGCCACAGGACACCGGGTGCAGTG
GCTGCGCTATGCAGAGTGGCTGCTCACTTCTCCTGTCATCCTTATCCACCTGAGCAACCTCACCGGCCTG
AGCAACGACTACAGCAGGAGAACCATGGGACTCCTTGTCTCAGCCATCGGGACTATCGTGTGGGGGGCTA
CCAGCGCCATGGCAACCGGCTATGTTAAAGTCATCTTCTTTTGTCTTGGATTGTGCTATGGCGCGAACAC
ATTTTTTCACGCCGCCAAAGCATATATCGAGGGTTATCATACTGTGCCAAAGGGTCGGTGCCGCCAGGTC
GTGACCGGCATGGCATGGCTGTTTTTCGTGAGCTGGGGTATGTTCCCAATTCTCTTCATTTTGGGGCCCG
AAGGTTTTGGCGTCCTGAGCGTCTATGGCTCCACCGTAGGTCACACGATTATTGATCTGATGAGTAAAAA
TTGTTGGGGGTTGTTGGGACACTACCTGCGCGTCCTGATCCACGAGCACATATTGATTCACGGAGATATC
CGCAAAACCACCAAACTGAACATCGGCGGAACGGAGATCGAGGTCGAGACTCTCGTCGAAGACGAAGCCG
AGGCCGGAGCCGTGCCAGCGGCCGCCACCATGGTGAGCAAGGGCGAGGAGCTGTTCACCGGGGTGGTGCC
CATCCTGGTCGAGCTGGACGGCGACGTAAACGGCCACAAGTTCAGCGTGTCCGGCGAGGGCGAGGGCGAT
GCCACCTACGGCAAGCTGACCCTGAAGTTCATCTGCACCACCGGCAAGCTGCCCGTGCCCTGGCCCACCC
TCGTGACCACCTTCGGCTACGGCCTGCAGTGCTTCGCCCGCTACCCCGACCACATGAAGCAGCACGACTT
CTTCAAGTCCGCCATGCCCGAAGGCTACGTCCAGGAGCGCACCATCTTCTTCAAGGACGACGGCAACTAC
AAGACCCGCGCCGAGGTGAAGTTCGAGGGCGACACCCTGGTGAACCGCATCGAGCTGAAGGGCATCGACT
TCAAGGAGGACGGCAACATCCTGGGGCACAAGCTGGAGTACAACTACAACAGCCACAACGTCTATATCAT
GGCCGACAAGCAGAAGAACGGCATCAAGGTGAACTTCAAGATCCGCCACAACATCGAGGACGGCAGCGTG
CAGCTCGCCGACCACTACCAGCAGAACACCCCCATCGGCGACGGCCCCGTGCTGCTGCCCGACAACCACT
ACCTGAGCTACCAGTCCGCCCTGAGCAAAGACCCCAACGAGAAGCGCGATCACATGGTCCTGCTGGAGTT
CGTGACCGCCGCCGGGATCACTCTCGGCATGGACGAGCTGTACAAGTAACATTCGTAGAATTCGCTAGCC
GGCCATACAAGTAATCCGGATGATCGACGCCAACGTCGTTGAATTTTCAAATTTTAAATACTGAATATTT
GTTTTTTTTCCTATTATTTATTTATTCTCTTTGTGTTTTTTTTCTTGCTTTCTAAAAAATTAATTCAATC
CAAATCTAAACATTTTTTTTTCTCTTTCCGTCTCCCAATTCGTATTCCGCTCCTCTCATCTGAACACAAT
GTGCAAGTTTATTTATCTTCTCGCTTTCATTTCATTAGGACGTGGGGGGAATTGGTGGAAGGGGGAAACA
CACAAAAGGATGATGGAAATGAAATAAGGACACACAATATGCAACAACATTCAATTCAGAAATATGGAGG
AAGGTTTAAAAGAAAACATAAAAATATATAGAGGAGGAAGGAAAACTAGTAAAAAATAAGCAAAGAAATT
AGGCGAACGATGAGAATTGTCCTCGCTTGGGCCCAAAAGGCCTTTTTTTTTTGGCGCCGACGTCAGGTGG
CACTTTTCGGGGAAATGTGCGCGGAACCCCTATTTGTTTATTTTTCTAAATACATTCAAATATGTATCCG
CTCATGAGACAATAACCCTGATAAATGCTTCAATAATATTGAAAAAGGAAGAGTATGAGTATTCAACATT
TCCGTGTCGCCCTTATTCCCTTTTTTGCGGCATTTTGCCTTCCTGTTTTTGCTCACCCAGAAACGCTGGT
GAAAGTAAAAGATGCTGAAGATCAGTTGGGTGCACGAGTGGGTTACATCGAACTGGATCTCAACAGCGGT
AAGATCCTTGAGAGTTTTCGCCCCGAAGAACGTTTTCCAATGATGAGCACTTTTAAAGTTCTGCTATGTG
GCGCGGTATTATCCCGTATTGACGCCGGGCAAGAGCAACTCGGTCGCCGCATACACTATTCTCAGAATGA
CTTGGTTGAGTACTCACCAGTCACAGAAAAGCATCTTACGGATGGCATGACAGTAAGAGAATTATGCAGT
GCTGCCATAACCATGAGTGATAACACTGCGGCCAACTTACTTCTGACAACGATCGGAGGACCGAAGGAGC
TAACCGCTTTTTTGCACAACATGGGGGATCATGTAACTCGCCTTGATCGTTGGGAACCGGAGCTGAATGA
AGCCATACCAAACGACGAGCGTGACACCACGATGCCTGTAGCAATGGCAACAACGTTGCGCAAACTATTA
ACTGGCGAACTACTTACTCTAGCTTCCCGGCAACAATTAATAGACTGGATGGAGGCGGATAAAGTTGCAG
GACCACTTCTGCGCTCGGCCCTTCCGGCTGGCTGGTTTATTGCTGATAAATCTGGAGCCGGTGAGCGTGG
GTCTCGCGGTATCATTGCAGCACTGGGGCCAGATGGTAAGCCCTCCCGTATCGTAGTTATCTACACGACG
GGGAGTCAGGCAACTATGGATGAACGAAATAGACAGATCGCTGAGATAGGTGCCTCACTGATTAAGCATT
GGTAACTGTCAGACCAAGTTTACTCATATATACTTTAGATTGATTTAAAACTTCATTTTTAATTTAAAAG
GATCTAGGTGAAGATCCTTTTTGATAATCTCATGACCAAAATCCCTTAACGTGAGTTTTCGTTCCACTGA
GCGTCAGACCCCGTAGAAAAGATCAAAGGATCTTCTTGAGATCCTTTTTTTCTGCGCGTAATCTGCTGCT
TGCAAACAAAAAAACCACCGCTACCAGCGGTGGTTTGTTTGCCGGATCAAGAGCTACCAACTCTTTTTCC
GAAGGTAACTGGCTTCAGCAGAGCGCAGATACCAAATACTGTCCTTCTAGTGTAGCCGTAGTTAGGCCAC
CACTTCAAGAACTCTGTAGCACCGCCTACATACCTCGCTCTGCTAATCCTGTTACCAGTGGCTGCTGCCA
GTGGCGATAAGTCGTGTCTTACCGGGTTGGACTCAAGACGATAGTTACCGGATAAGGCGCAGCGGTCGGG
CTGAACGGGGGGTTCGTGCACACAGCCCAGCTTGGAGCGAACGACCTACACCGAACTGAGATACCTACAG
CGTGAGCATTGAGAAAGCGCCACGCTTCCCGAAGGGAGAAAGGCGGACAGGTATCCGGTAAGCGGCAGGG
TCGGAACAGGAGAGCGCACGAGGGAGCTTCCAGGGGGAAACGCCTGGTATCTTTATAGTCCTGTCGGGTT
TCGCCACCTCTGACTTGAGCGTCGATTTTTGTGATGCTCGTCAGGGGGGCGGAGCCTATGGAAAAACGCC
AGCAACGCGGCCTTTTTACGGTTCCTGGCCTTTTGCTGGCCTTTTGCTCACATGTTCTTTCCTGCGTTAT
CCCCTGATTCTGTGGATAACCGTATTACCGCCTTTGAGTGAGCTGATACCGCTCGCCGCAGCCGAACGAC
CGAGCGCAGCGAGTCAGTGAGCGAGGAAGCGGAAGAGCGCCCAATACGCAAACCGCCTCTCCCCGCGCGT
TGGCCGATTCATTAATGCAGCTGGCACGACAGGTTTCCCGACTGGAAAGCGGGCAGTGAGCGCAACGCAA
TTAATGTGAGTTAGCTCACTCATTAGGCACCCCAGGCTTTACACTTTATGCTTCCGGCTCGTATGTTGTG
TGGAATTGTGAGCGGATAACAATTTCACACAGGAAACAGCTATGACCATGATTACGCCAAGCTGTAAGTT
TAAACATGATCTTACTAACTAACTATTCTCATTTAAATTTTCAGAGCTTAAAAATGGCTGAAATCACTCA
CAACGATGGATACGCTAACAACTTGGAAATGAAAT
