Features (pLannotate 1.2.2; 13 found; start..end, strand, type, name):
     36..130     +  protein_bind   5X UAS: five tandem copies of the "ScaI site" 17-mer CGGAGTACTGTCCTCCG, an upstream activating sequence (UAS) that efficiently binds yeast Gal4 (Webster et al., 1988; Pfeiffer et al., 2010) GAL4
    169..263     +  protein_bind   5X UAS: five tandem copies of the "ScaI site" 17-mer CGGAGTACTGTCCTCCG, an upstream activating sequence (UAS) that efficiently binds yeast Gal4 (Webster et al., 1988; Pfeiffer et al., 2010) GAL4
    302..396     +  protein_bind   5X UAS: five tandem copies of the "ScaI site" 17-mer CGGAGTACTGTCCTCCG, an upstream activating sequence (UAS) that efficiently binds yeast Gal4 (Webster et al., 1988; Pfeiffer et al., 2010) GAL4
    719..736     -  misc_feature   MCS (fragment): pUC18/19 multiple cloning site
    838..1764    +  CDS            ChR2(H134R): H134R mutant of an N-terminal fragment of channelrhodopsin-2 from the alga Chlamydomonas reinhardtii (Nagel et al., 2005) blue light-activated cation channel
   1780..2499    +  CDS            EYFP: enhanced YFP mammalian codon-optimized
   3030..3134    +  promoter       AmpR promoter: bla
   3135..3995    +  CDS            AmpR: β-lactamase; bla; confers resistance to ampicillin, carbenicillin, and related antibiotics
   4166..4754    +  rep_origin     ori: high-copy-number ColE1/pMB1/pBR322/pUC origin of replication
   4937..5029    +  CDS            lacI (fragment): lac repressor; lacI; The lac repressor binds to the lac operator to inhibit transcription in E. coli. This inhibition can be relieved by adding lactose or isopropyl-β-D-thiogalactopyranoside (IPTG).
   5042..5063    +  protein_bind   CAP binding site: CAP binding activates transcription in the presence of cAMP. E. coli catabolite activator protein
   5078..5108    +  promoter       lac promoter: promoter for the E. coli lac operon
   5116..5132    +  protein_bind   lac operator: The lac repressor binds to the lac operator to inhibit transcription in E. coli. This inhibition can be relieved by adding lactose or isopropyl-β-D-thiogalactopyranoside (IPTG). lac repressor encoded by lacI
>Addgene plasmid #198773 | pJR032 | addgene full sequence | sequence record 391889 | Addgene NGS Result
AAGCTTGCTAGCCCATGATTACGCCAAGCTACGGGCGGAGTACTGTCCTCCGAGCGGAGTACTGTCCTCC
GAGCGGAGTACTGTCCTCCGAGCGGAGTACTGTCCTCCGAGCGGAGTACTGTCCTCCGAGCGGAGACTCC
CTAGCCCATGATTACGCCAAGCTACGGGCGGAGTACTGTCCTCCGAGCGGAGTACTGTCCTCCGAGCGGA
GTACTGTCCTCCGAGCGGAGTACTGTCCTCCGAGCGGAGTACTGTCCTCCGAGCGGAGACTCCCTAGCCC
ATGATTACGCCAAGCTACGGGCGGAGTACTGTCCTCCGAGCGGAGTACTGTCCTCCGAGCGGAGTACTGT
CCTCCGAGCGGAGTACTGTCCTCCGAGCGGAGTACTGTCCTCCGAGCGGAGACTCCCTAGGGGCGGCCGC
ACTGACTGGGCCGGCCAAAAATGCATAAGGTTTTGCTGGCACTGTTCTTTATCTTTCTGGCACCAGCATC
CGCACTGGCAGTCTCCGAACCGGCCTGCAGGTCGATTTTTTGCAAATTACGAGCGTTGTAGGGGGCGGAG
CGATAGGTCCTATAGGTTTTGGTATATCATCATTCATTCATTCATTGGTACATTCATTTACCCACCTTCC
TCTTTCTGAGCTTCTCTGGAGTTCTGTGCTTCCTTTTTCCCTTATCTTTATACTGTAATTTTTAACTTTC
AGGCATTGATTGGCGCGCCTCTAGAGGATCCCCGGGATTGGCCAAAGGACCCAAAGGTATGTTTCGAATG
ATACTAACATAACATAGAACATTTTCAGGAGGACCCTTGGCTAGCGTCGACGGTACCGGTAGAAAAAATG
GACTATGGCGGCGCTTTGTCTGCCGTCGGACGCGAACTTTTGTTCGTTACTAATCCTGTGGTGGTGAACG
GGTCCGTCCTGGTCCCTGAGGATCAATGTTACTGTGCCGGATGGATTGAATCTCGCGGCACGAACGGCGC
TCAGACCGCGTCAAATGTCCTGCAGTGGCTTGCAGCAGGATTCAGCATTTTGCTGCTGATGTTCTATGCC
TACCAAACCTGGAAATCTACATGCGGCTGGGAGGAGATCTATGTGTGCGCCATTGAAATGGTTAAGGTGA
TTCTCGAGTTCTTTTTTGAGTTTAAGAATCCCTCTATGCTCTACCTTGCCACAGGACACCGGGTGCAGTG
GCTGCGCTATGCAGAGTGGCTGCTCACTTCTCCTGTCATCCTTATCCACCTGAGCAACCTCACCGGCCTG
AGCAACGACTACAGCAGGAGAACCATGGGACTCCTTGTCTCAGCCATCGGGACTATCGTGTGTGGGGCTA
CCAGCGCCATGGCAACCGGCTATGTTAAAGTCATCTTCTTTTGTCTTGGATTGTGCTATGGCGCGAACAC
ATTTTTTCACGCCGCCAAAGCATATATCGAGGGTTATCATACTGTGCCAAAGGGTCGGTGCCGCCAGGTC
GTGACCGGCATGGCATGGCTGTTTTTCGTGAGCTGGGGTATGTTCCCAATTCTCTTCATTTTGGGGCCCG
AAGGTTTTGGCGTCCTGAGCGTCTATGGCTCCACCGTAGGTCACACGATTATTGATCTGATGAGTAAAAA
TTGTTGGGGGTTGTTGGGACACTACCTGCGCGTCCTGATCCACGAGCACATATTGATTCACGGAGATATC
CGCAAAACCACCAAACTGAACATCGGCGGAACGGAGATCGAGGTCGAGACTCTCGTCGAAGACGAAGCCG
AGGCCGGAGCCGTGCCAGCGGCCGCCACCATGGTGAGCAAGGGCGAGGAGCTGTTCACCGGGGTGGTGCC
CATCCTGGTCGAGCTGGACGGCGACGTAAACGGCCACAAGTTCAGCGTGTCCGGCGAGGGCGAGGGCGAT
GCCACCTACGGCAAGCTGACCCTGAAGTTCATCTGCACCACCGGCAAGCTGCCCGTGCCCTGGCCCACCC
TCGTGACCACCTTCGGCTACGGCCTGCAGTGCTTCGCCCGCTACCCCGACCACATGAAGCAGCACGACTT
CTTCAAGTCCGCCATGCCCGAAGGCTACGTCCAGGAGCGCACCATCTTCTTCAAGGACGACGGCAACTAC
AAGACCCGCGCCGAGGTGAAGTTCGAGGGCGACACCCTGGTGAACCGCATCGAGCTGAAGGGCATCGACT
TCAAGGAGGACGGCAACATCCTGGGGCACAAGCTGGAGTACAACTACAACAGCCACAACGTCTATATCAT
GGCCGACAAGCAGAAGAACGGCATCAAGGTGAACTTCAAGATCCGCCACAACATCGAGGACGGCAGCGTG
CAGCTCGCCGACCACTACCAGCAGAACACCCCCATCGGCGACGGCCCCGTGCTGCTGCCCGACAACCACT
ACCTGAGCTACCAGTCCGCCCTGAGCAAAGACCCCAACGAGAAGCGCGATCACATGGTCCTGCTGGAGTT
CGTGACCGCCGCCGGGATCACTCTCGGCATGGACGAGCTGTACAAGTAACATTCGTAGAATTCGCTAGCC
GGCCATACAAGTAATCCGGATGATCGACGCCAACGTCGTTGAATTTTCAAATTTTAAATACTGAATATTT
GTTTTTTTTCCTATTATTTATTTATTCTCTTTGTGTTTTTTTTCTTGCTTTCTAAAAAATTAATTCAATC
CAAATCTAAACATTTTTTTTTCTCTTTCCGTCTCCCAATTCGTATTCCGCTCCTCTCATCTGAACACAAT
GTGCAAGTTTATTTATCTTCTCGCTTTCATTTCATTAGGACGTGGGGGGAATTGGTGGAAGGGGGAAACA
CACAAAAGGATGATGGAAATGAAATAAGGACACACAATATGCAACAACATTCAATTCAGAAATATGGAGG
AAGGTTTAAAAGAAAACATAAAAATATATAGAGGAGGAAGGAAAACTAGTAAAAAATAAGCAAAGAAATT
AGGCGAACGATGAGAATTGTCCTCGCTTGGGCCCAAAAGGCCTTTTTTTTTTGGCGCCGACGTCAGGTGG
CACTTTTCGGGGAAATGTGCGCGGAACCCCTATTTGTTTATTTTTCTAAATACATTCAAATATGTATCCG
CTCATGAGACAATAACCCTGATAAATGCTTCAATAATATTGAAAAAGGAAGAGTATGAGTATTCAACATT
TCCGTGTCGCCCTTATTCCCTTTTTTGCGGCATTTTGCCTTCCTGTTTTTGCTCACCCAGAAACGCTGGT
GAAAGTAAAAGATGCTGAAGATCAGTTGGGTGCACGAGTGGGTTACATCGAACTGGATCTCAACAGCGGT
AAGATCCTTGAGAGTTTTCGCCCCGAAGAACGTTTTCCAATGATGAGCACTTTTAAAGTTCTGCTATGTG
GCGCGGTATTATCCCGTATTGACGCCGGGCAAGAGCAACTCGGTCGCCGCATACACTATTCTCAGAATGA
CTTGGTTGAGTACTCACCAGTCACAGAAAAGCATCTTACGGATGGCATGACAGTAAGAGAATTATGCAGT
GCTGCCATAACCATGAGTGATAACACTGCGGCCAACTTACTTCTGACAACGATCGGAGGACCGAAGGAGC
TAACCGCTTTTTTGCACAACATGGGGGATCATGTAACTCGCCTTGATCGTTGGGAACCGGAGCTGAATGA
AGCCATACCAAACGACGAGCGTGACACCACGATGCCTGTAGCAATGGCAACAACGTTGCGCAAACTATTA
ACTGGCGAACTACTTACTCTAGCTTCCCGGCAACAATTAATAGACTGGATGGAGGCGGATAAAGTTGCAG
GACCACTTCTGCGCTCGGCCCTTCCGGCTGGCTGGTTTATTGCTGATAAATCTGGAGCCGGTGAGCGTGG
GTCTCGCGGTATCATTGCAGCACTGGGGCCAGATGGTAAGCCCTCCCGTATCGTAGTTATCTACACGACG
GGGAGTCAGGCAACTATGGATGAACGAAATAGACAGATCGCTGAGATAGGTGCCTCACTGATTAAGCATT
GGTAACTGTCAGACCAAGTTTACTCATATATACTTTAGATTGATTTAAAACTTCATTTTTAATTTAAAAG
GATCTAGGTGAAGATCCTTTTTGATAATCTCATGACCAAAATCCCTTAACGTGAGTTTTCGTTCCACTGA
GCGTCAGACCCCGTAGAAAAGATCAAAGGATCTTCTTGAGATCCTTTTTTTCTGCGCGTAATCTGCTGCT
TGCAAACAAAAAAACCACCGCTACCAGCGGTGGTTTGTTTGCCGGATCAAGAGCTACCAACTCTTTTTCC
GAAGGTAACTGGCTTCAGCAGAGCGCAGATACCAAATACTGTTCTTCTAGTGTAGCCGTAGTTAGGCCAC
CACTTCAAGAACTCTGTAGCACCGCCTACATACCTCGCTCTGCTAATCCTGTTACCAGTGGCTGCTGCCA
GTGGCGATAAGTCGTGTCTTACCGGGTTGGACTCAAGACGATAGTTACCGGATAAGGCGCAGCGGTCGGG
CTGAACGGGGGGTTCGTGCACACAGCCCAGCTTGGAGCGAACGACCTACACCGAACTGAGATACCTACAG
CGTGAGCTATGAGAAAGCGCCACGCTTCCCGAAGGGAGAAAGGCGGACAGGTATCCGGTAAGCGGCAGGG
TCGGAACAGGAGAGCGCACGAGGGAGCTTCCAGGGGGAAACGCCTGGTATCTTTATAGTCCTGTCGGGTT
TCGCCACCTCTGACTTGAGCGTCGATTTTTGTGATGCTCGTCAGGGGGGCGGAGCCTATGGAAAAACGCC
AGCAACGCGGCCTTTTTACGGTTCCTGGCCTTTTGCTGGCCTTTTGCTCACATGTTCTTTCCTGCGTTAT
CCCCTGATTCTGTGGATAACCGTATTACCGCCTTTGAGTGAGCTGATACCGCTCGCCGCAGCCGAACGAC
CGAGCGCAGCGAGTCAGTGAGCGAGGAAGCGGAAGAGCGCCCAATACGCAAACCGCCTCTCCCCGCGCGT
TGGCCGATTCATTAATGCAGCTGGCACGACAGGTTTCCCGACTGGAAAGCGGGCAGTGAGCGCAACGCAA
TTAATGTGAGTTAGCTCACTCATTAGGCACCCCAGGCTTTACACTTTATGCTTCCGGCTCGTATGTTGTG
TGGAATTGTGAGCGGATAACAATTTCACACAGGAAACAGCTATGACCATGATTACGCCAAGCTGTAAGTT
TAAACATGATCTTACTAACTAACTATTCTCATTTAAATTTTCAGAGCTTAAAAATGGCTGAAATCACTCA
CAACGATGGATACGCTAACAACTTGGAAATGAAAT
